Addgene plasmid #71741: pG1K
Purpose: (Empty Backbone) Modular shuttle vector for Geobacillus and E. coli
Depositing lab: Tom Ellis. Depositing organization: Imperial College London. Publication: The Geobacillus Plasmid Set: A Modular Toolkit for Thermophile Engineering. Reeve B, Martinez-Klimova E, de Jonghe J, Leak DJ, Ellis T. ACS Synth Biol. 2016 Jul 1. 10.1021/acssynbio.5b00298 PubMed 27332993.
Backbone
  Vector backbone: pG1K
  Backbone size (bp): 3651
  Vector type: Bacterial Expression, Synthetic Biology ; Shuttle Vector
Growth in bacteria
  Bacterial resistance: Kanamycin, 50 μg/mL
  Growth temperature: 37°C
  Growth strain: DH5alpha
  Copy number: High Copy
Resource information
  A portion of this plasmid was derived from a plasmid made by: The Leak lab, (Department of Biology & Biochemistry, University of Bath). Part of these plasmids are from pUCG18.
Terms and licenses: Academic/Nonprofit Terms; Industry Terms: Not Available to Industry
Depositor comments: Plasmid from the Geobacillus plasmid set - a modular shuttle vector toolkit for thermophile metabolic engineering
How to cite: pG1K was a gift from Tom Ellis (Addgene plasmid # 71741 ; http://n2t.net/addgene:71741 ; RRID:Addgene_71741)
