[The description below was written by a language model from this plasmid's Addgene catalogue record and pLannotate feature annotations shown in this document.]
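Description:
pG1K is a 3,651 bp empty backbone from the Geobacillus plasmid set, a modular toolkit of shuttle vectors built for metabolic engineering and synthetic biology in thermophilic Geobacillus species, with cloning and propagation carried out in E. coli. It is catalogued as a bacterial expression/shuttle vector, carries no insert, and is partly derived from the earlier Geobacillus shuttle plasmid pUCG18.

In E. coli the plasmid replicates at high copy from a ColE1/pMB1/pUC-type origin. Selection is by kanamycin, conferred by the knt gene, which encodes a Bacillus-derived kanamycin nucleotidyltransferase that inactivates the antibiotic by transferring a nucleotidyl group to its 4'-hydroxyl. As the only resistance marker annotated, it presumably provides selection in both hosts. Next to the origin lies a pUC-style lac regulatory region comprising a CAP binding site, the lac promoter and the lac operator, along with a short residual fragment of lacI. These elements typically flank a cloning site in pUC-derived vectors, although no multiple cloning site or lacZα is annotated here.

The feature table leaves a stretch of more than 1.6 kb between the E. coli origin and knt without annotation. A shuttle vector needs a replicon that works in Geobacillus, and this region is the likely place for it, but the record neither names that origin nor describes it. The record likewise does not detail how the modular parts are delimited or exchanged. The plasmid serves as a starting scaffold into which genes or expression cassettes are cloned in E. coli before transfer to Geobacillus.
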