Features (pLannotate 1.2.2; 6 found; start..end, strand, type, name):
     38..54      -  protein_bind   lac operator: The lac repressor binds to the lac operator to inhibit transcription in E. coli. This inhibition can be relieved by adding lactose or isopropyl-β-D-thiogalactopyranoside (IPTG). lac repressor encoded by lacI
     62..92      -  promoter       lac promoter: promoter for the E. coli lac operon
    107..128     -  protein_bind   CAP binding site: CAP binding activates transcription in the presence of cAMP. E. coli catabolite activator protein
    141..233     -  CDS            lacI (fragment): lac repressor; lacI; The lac repressor binds to the lac operator to inhibit transcription in E. coli. This inhibition can be relieved by adding lactose or isopropyl-β-D-thiogalactopyranoside (IPTG).
    416..1004    -  rep_origin     ori: high-copy-number ColE1/pMB1/pBR322/pUC origin of replication
   2677..3432    +  CDS            knt: KANU_BACSP - Also known as kan. Experimental evidence at protein level: Swiss-Prot protein existence level 1. Inactivates the antibiotic kanamycin by catalyzing the transfer of a nucleotidyl group from nucleoside triphosphates such as ATP to the 4'-hydroxyl group of the aminoglycoside. From Bacillus sp.
>Addgene plasmid #71741 | pG1K | depositor full sequence | sequence record 130144 | pG1K sequence 3651 bps
AAATGTAATCATGGTCATAGCTGTTTCCTGTGTGAAATTGTTATCCGCTCACAATTCCACACAACATACG
AGCCGGAAGCATAAAGTGTAAAGCCTGGGGTGCCTAATGAGTGAGCTAACTCACATTAATTGCGTTGCGC
TCACTGCCCGCTTTCCAGTCGGGAAACCTGTCGTGCCAGCTGCATTAATGAATCGGCCAACGCGCGGGGA
GAGGCGGTTTGCGTATTGGGCGCTCTTCCGCTTCCTCGCTCACTGACTCGCTGCGCTCGGTCGTTCGGCT
GCGGCGAGCGGTATCAGCTCACTCAAAGGCGGTAATACGGTTATCCACAGAATCAGGGGATAACGCAGGA
AAGAACATGTGAGCAAAAGGCCAGCAAAAGGCCAGGAACCGTAAAAAGGCCGCGTTGCTGGCGTTTTTCC
ATAGGCTCCGCCCCCCTGACGAGCATCACAAAAATCGACGCTCAAGTCAGAGGTGGCGAAACCCGACAGG
ACTATAAAGATACCAGGCGTTTCCCCCTGGAAGCTCCCTCGTGCGCTCTCCTGTTCCGACCCTGCCGCTT
ACCGGATACCTGTCCGCCTTTCTCCCTTCGGGAAGCGTGGCGCTTTCTCATAGCTCACGCTGTAGGTATC
TCAGTTCGGTGTAGGTCGTTCGCTCCAAGCTGGGCTGTGTGCACGAACCCCCCGTTCAGCCCGACCGCTG
CGCCTTATCCGGTAACTATCGTCTTGAGTCCAACCCGGTAAGACACGACTTATCGCCACTGGCAGCAGCC
ACTGGTAACAGGATTAGCAGAGCGAGGTATGTAGGCGGTGCTACAGAGTTCTTGAAGTGGTGGCCTAACT
ACGGCTACACTAGAAGAACAGTATTTGGTATCTGCGCTCTGCTGAAGCCAGTTACCTTCGGAAAAAGAGT
TGGTAGCTCTTGATCCGGCAAACAAACCACCGCTGGTAGCGGTGGTTTTTTTGTTTGCAAGCAGCAGATT
ACGCGCAGAAAAAAAGGATCTCAAGAAGATCCTTTGATCTTTTCTACGGGGTCTGACGCTCAGTGGAACG
AAAACTCACGTTAAGGGATTTTGGTCATGAGATTATCAAAAAGGATCTTCACCTAGATCCTTTTAAATTA
AAAATGAAGTTTTAAATCAATCTAAAGTATATATGAGTAAACTTGGTCTGACAGTTACCAATGCGGCCGC
CTGTCGAGAATTTTTGGAAAATAGACCTTGTCGCGACTCGAAGATTAGTAGTACAATAGAGACAACATAA
CAGAACGGGACAAAATAGAAGAGCTTCCGAAGCGTGTGTAAGTGGTGCTCCCAACACCGTTCGCCGTACT
CGCCCTACGGCAAACACCTGCTCGAAAGCTCTTGTGTTAACATATTTATGCCTTGTCTTCATTTTAATGC
ATAGATATGTTGAATGCAAGAGCGAAACGCTTGGAAATTTTCGTTTTTCCTCCGATGAGAGCGTGTTTGC
CTGCGTATTAATGTACGGCAACGCGCTCTTTTGTTTGTCCCGAAAAATTCGGGAGAAACGGGAGGAGAAC
GGAAATGTACATAATCACTAGCGAACAATTCACGCAACTGAAAGAAATCGAGAGAGTCACAGATTTCGTT
TATAAACGCCGTAAGATTAAAAATGAGCTGATGGAGCGTATCGCCGACGCATTAGGCCGCAAGTTCCGCA
AAGCGCAAAAAACAACGCGCGTCATCGACGAAATTGTTTGGCTCGCAACAGACCGCGGTTTTTCGTTCCC
AGGGCGCGAAACGCTTGCCAAAAAGTTAGGCGTGTCCTTGCCGACTGTTGATCGTGCTACTCGCATGCTC
AAAGACTCGGGCGAAGTCGTCGTTTGCTATCGTGAGAATCCGAATAGTAACGGACCTAAAACGCCTGTAT
TCATTTTCCGGAGCCATGCAAATTTCGAGCGTATTGCAGCCGTTTTAAACTTGCGTGACAACGAAGCTGA
TAAAGTAGAAAACGCCGAAAAGCCTACGGAATCAAGCGATTTAGCGCGTAAAACGGACGCTACCATTAGT
TCACCAGTTGAAAAACATGACGATATTAATAAATTAATAGACAATACACATCCGTTGGATAAAATTGTAA
AATACGTCACTATTAAAGTGAACGAAGTGCAGAAGCGTCATCCTTACGGCATTCGATATCTATCCGCATA
CATAAACAAAACACTCGACGACCTAATGCAACGTGCAAAAGCGAAGGTCAAAGCCGAAAAAGCTCGCGCC
CAACAACGCAAACAAGCCGACTATCAACCGACCGCGACCGGCTTAATTTGGTACGACTTCACGGCGGACA
CAAGCGCCAGCCAGCCGACAAGCCAGCGCAAGCCAGCGTTTGACAGCGAAGACATGTTTGCGCCGTTATT
GCAGGCTGTTGCACGAATTAAGGGCGTTGAGGTGTGACACACTCGTTTTAAGGCGTCTAACAGGCGCGTA
GAGACGTCTTTAAGTCGGGGGAATATTAAAAATTCCACGCCTCCTAAAACGCGATATACGCCGATTATGA
GTTTAAACGAAGATTAGATGCTATAATTGTTATTAAAAGGATTGAAGGATGCTTAGGAAGACGAGTTATT
AATAGCTGAATAAGAACGGTGCTCTCCAAATATTCTTATTTAGAAAAGCAAATCTAAAATTATCTGAAAA
GGGAATGAGAATAGTGAATGGACCAATAATAATGACTAGAGAAGAAAGAATGAAGATTGTTCATGAAATT
AAGGAACGAATATTGGATAAATATGGGGATGATGTTAAGGCTATTGGTGTTTATGGCTCTCTTGGTCGTC
AGACTGATGGGCCCTATTCGGATATTGAGATGATGTGTGTCATGTCAACAGAGGAAGCAGAGTTCAGCCA
TGAATGGACAACCGGTGAGTGGAAGGTGGAAGTGAATTTTTATAGCGAAGAGATTCTACTAGATTATGCA
TCTCAGGTGGAATCAGATTGGCCGCTTACACATGGTCAATTTTTCTCTATTTTGCCGATTTATGATTCAG
GTGGATACTTAGAGAAAGTGTATCAAACTGCTAAATCGGTAGAAGCCCAAAAGTTCCACGATGCGATTTG
TGCCCTTATCGTAGAAGAGCTGTTTGAATATGCAGGCAAATGGCGTAATATTCGTGTGCAAGGACCGACA
ACATTTCTACCATCCTTGACTGTACAGGTAGCAATGGCAGGTGCCATGTTGATTGGTCTGCATCATCGCA
TCTGTTATACGACGAGCGCTTCGGTCTTAACTGAAGCAGTTAAGCAATCAGATCTTCCTTCAGGTTATGA
CCATCTGTGCCAGTTCGTAATGTCTGGTCAACTTTCCGACTCTGAGAAACTTCTGGAATCGCTAGAGAAT
TTCTGGAATGGGATTCAGGAGTGGACAGAACGACACGGATATATAGTGGATGTGTCAAAACGCATACCAT
TTTGATAAGGCGCGCCTCTACGGACCGAGTATTCAACAAACGGGCCAGTTTGTTGAAATCGTTAATTAAG
CGTACTAGTCCTAGGCTAGCTGATACCAGGTCAGTCCCGGGACAGGTCGACCTCGAGTACGCCTGCAGGA
GTGTTCTAGACTAGAAGCTTCACTGAGCTCAATTTCGCGCCCCGAAAGGGGCGTTTTTTTGCGAAGCCTA
AGGTATCATTT
