>Addgene plasmid #71741 | pG1K | addgene partial sequence | sequence record 134690 | M13-Rev 5'-CAGGAAACAGCTATGACC-3'
ACGCCCCTTTCGGGGCGCGAAATTGAGCTCAGTGAAGCTTCTAGTCTAGAACACTCCTGCAGGCGTACTC
GAGGTCGACCTGTCCCGGGACTGACCTGGTATCAGCTAGCCTAGGACTAGTACGCTTAATTAACGATTTC
AACAAACTGGCCCGTTTGTTGAATACTCGGTCCGTAGAGGCGCGCCTTATCAAAATGGTATGCGTTTTGA
CACATCCACTATATATCCGTGTCGTTCTGTCCACTCCTGAATCCCATTCCAGAAATTCTCTAGCGATTCC
AGAAGTTTCTCAGAGTCGGAAAGTTGACCAGACATTACGAACTGGCACAGATGGTCATAACCTGAAGGAA
GATCTGATTGCTTAACTGCTTCAGTTAAGACCGAAGCGCTCGTCGTATAACAGATGCGATGATGCAGACC
AATCAACATGGCACCTGCCATTGCTACCTGTACAGTCAAGGATGGTAGAAATGTTGTCGGTCCTTGCACA
CGAATATTACGCCATTTGCCTGCATATTCAAACAGCTCTTCTACGATAAGGGCACAAATCGCATCGTGGA
ACTTTTGGGCTTCTACCGATTTAGCAGTTTGATACACTTTCTCTAAGTATCCACCTGAATCATAAATCGG
CAAAATAGAGAAAAATTGACCATGTGTAAGCGGCCAATCTGATTCCACCTGAGATGCATAATCTAGTAGA
ATCTCTTCGCTATAAAAATTCACTTCCACCTTCCACTCACCGGTTGTCCATTCATGGCTGAACTCTGCTT
CCTCTGTTGACATGACACACATCATCTCAATATCCGAATAGG
