>Addgene plasmid #71741 | pG1K | addgene partial sequence | sequence record 134961 | pBR322ori-3 5'-tttgtttgcaagcagcagat-3'
CTTTGATCTTTTCTACGGGGTCTGACGCTCAGTGGAACGAAAACTCACGTTAAGGGATTTTGGTCATGAG
ATTATCAAAAAGGATCTTCACCTAGATCCTTTTAAATTAAAAATGAAGTTTTAAATCAATCTAAAGTATA
TATGAGTAAACTTGGTCTGACAGTTACCAATGCGGCCGCCTGTCGAGAATTTTTGGAAAATAGACCTTGT
CGCGACTCGAAGATTAGTAGTACAATAGAGACAACATAACAGAACGGGACAAAATAGAAGAGCTTCCGAA
GCGTGTGTAAGTGGTGCTCCCAACACCGTTCGCCGTACTCGCCCTACGGCAAACACCTGCTCGAAAGCTC
TTGTGTTAACATATTTATGCCTTGTCTTCATTTTAATGCATAGATATGTTGAATGCAAGAGCGAAACGCT
TGGAAATTTTCGTTTTTCCTCCGATGAGAGCGTGTTTGCCTGCGTATTAATGTACGGCAACGCGCTCTTT
TGTTTGTCCCGAAAAATTCGGGAGAAACGGGAGGAGAACGGAAATGTACATAATCACTAGCGAACAATTC
ACGCAACTGAAAGAAATCGAGAGAGTCACAGATTTCGTTTATAAACGCCGTAAGATTAAAAATGAGCTGA
TGGAGCGTATCGCCGACGCATTAGGCCGCAAGTTCCGCAAAGCGCAAAAAACAACGCGCGTCATCGACGA
AATTGTTTGGCTCGCAACAGACCGCGGTTTTTCGTTCCCAGG
